Addgene plasmid #164586: OA-1043
Purpose: clone in U6 and DR
Depositing lab: Omar Akbari. Depositing organization: University of California, San Diego (UCSD). Publication: Ubiquitous and Tissue-specific RNA Targeting in Drosophila Melanogaster using CRISPR/CasRx. Sun R, Brogan D, Buchman A, Yang T, Akbari OS. J Vis Exp. 2021 Feb 5;(168). doi: 10.3791/62154. PubMed 33616113.
Backbone
  Vector backbone: white+attB
  Backbone size w/o insert (bp): 7350
  Total vector size (bp): 7901
  Vector type: Insect Expression
  Selectable markers: mini-white
Growth in bacteria
  Bacterial resistance: Ampicillin, 100 μg/mL
  Growth temperature: 37°C
  Growth strain: DH5alpha
  Copy number: High Copy
Gene/Insert
  Gene/Insert name: U6 and DR
  Species: D. melanogaster (fly)
  Insert size (bp): 551
Terms and licenses: Academic/Nonprofit Terms; Industry Terms: Not Available to Industry
How to cite: OA-1043 was a gift from Omar Akbari (Addgene plasmid # 164586 ; http://n2t.net/addgene:164586 ; RRID:Addgene_164586)
