[The description below was written by a language model from this plasmid's Addgene catalogue record and pLannotate feature annotations shown in this document.]
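Description:
OA-1043 is a Drosophila melanogaster transgenesis plasmid built on a white+attB backbone and intended as a guide-RNA cloning vector for the CasRx RNA-targeting CRISPR system. In E. coli it replicates from a high-copy ColE1/pUC-type origin and is selected with ampicillin through the β-lactamase gene. An f1 origin, T7 and T3 promoters, and lac promoter/operator and lacZα remnants are left over from the phagemid-type cloning backbone and play no evident part in the fly application.

The insert of about 550 bp, recorded as "U6 and DR", comprises the Drosophila U6-3 RNA polymerase III promoter, which suits the expression of short non-coding RNAs, followed by CasRx direct repeat sequence. The repeats are not annotated as separate features in either table, but the depositor's sequence record is titled as U6 CasRx direct repeats, and roughly 100 bp of unannotated sequence lies between the promoter and the attB site. The stated purpose is terse ("clone in U6 and DR"). Together with the associated work on ubiquitous and tissue-specific RNA targeting in flies, it suggests a base plasmid into which target-specific spacers are added to make gRNA arrays, although the record does not describe the cloning sites.

For germline integration the plasmid carries a φC31 attB site, which allows integrase-mediated insertion into attP docking lines. The mini-white gene serves as an eye-colour marker to identify transformants, and a single loxP site sits next to it. The repository's sequencing result (7,884 nt) and the depositor's sequence (7,901 nt) differ slightly in length, mainly within mini-white, and the f1 origin is annotated in opposite relative orientation in the two records, but both contain the same set of features.
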