Features (pLannotate 1.2.2; 15 found; start..end, strand, type, name):
      4..432     +  rep_origin     f1 ori (sequence partly withheld): f1 bacteriophage origin of replication; arrow indicates direction of (+) strand synthesis
    463..620     -  CDS            lacZα (fragment): LacZα fragment of β-galactosidase; lacZ fragment
    623..641     +  promoter       T7 promoter: promoter for bacteriophage T7 RNA polymerase
    666..4802    +  gene           mini-white: white; This modified version of the white gene lacks part of the first intron.
   4809..4842    -  protein_bind   loxP: Cre-mediated recombination occurs in the 8-bp core sequence (GCATACAT). Cre recombinase
   4901..5321    +  promoter       dU6-3 promoter: RNA polymerase III promoter for Drosophila U6-3 snRNA (Port et al., 2014)
   5425..5494    +  protein_bind   attB: attB site for the φC31 integrase (Groth et al., 2000) phage φC31 integrase
   5713..5731    -  promoter       T3 promoter: promoter for bacteriophage T3 RNA polymerase
   5776..5792    -  protein_bind   lac operator: The lac repressor binds to the lac operator to inhibit transcription in E. coli. This inhibition can be relieved by adding lactose or isopropyl-β-D-thiogalactopyranoside (IPTG). lac repressor encoded by lacI
   5800..5830    -  promoter       lac promoter: promoter for the E. coli lac operon
   5845..5866    -  protein_bind   CAP binding site: CAP binding activates transcription in the presence of cAMP. E. coli catabolite activator protein
   5879..5971    -  CDS            lacI (fragment): lac repressor; lacI; The lac repressor binds to the lac operator to inhibit transcription in E. coli. This inhibition can be relieved by adding lactose or isopropyl-β-D-thiogalactopyranoside (IPTG).
   6154..6742    -  rep_origin     ori: high-copy-number ColE1/pMB1/pBR322/pUC origin of replication
   6913..7773    -  CDS            AmpR: β-lactamase; bla; confers resistance to ampicillin, carbenicillin, and related antibiotics
   7774..7878    -  promoter       AmpR promoter: bla
>Addgene plasmid #164586 | OA-1043 | depositor full sequence | sequence record 319517 | U6 CasRx Direct Repeats
CTG
[124 nt withheld, positions 4-127]
C
[91 nt withheld, positions 129-219]
A
[49 nt withheld, positions 221-269]
CCTTTGACGTTGGAGTCCACGTTCTTT
[37 nt withheld, positions 297-333]
ACCCTATCTCGGTCTATTCTTTTGATTTATAAGGGATTTTGCCGATTTCGGCCTATTGGTTAAAAAATGA
GCTGATTTAACAAAAATTTAACGCGAATTTTAACAAAATATTAACGCTTACAATTTCCATTCGCCATTCA
GGCTGCGCAACTGTTGGGAAGGGCGATCGGTGCGGGCCTCTTCGCTATTACGCCAGCTGGCGAAAGGGGG
ATGTGCTGCAAGGCGATTAAGTTGGGTAACGCCAGGGTTTTCCCAGTCACGACGTTGTAAAACGACGGCC
AGTGAATTGTAATACGACTCACTATAGGGCGAATTGGGTACGTACCGGGCCCCTAGTATGTATGTAAGTT
AATAAAACCCATTTTTGCGGAAAGTAGATAAAAAAAACATTTTTTTTTTTTACTGCACTGGATATCATTG
AACTTATCTGATCAGTTTTAAATTTACTTCGATCCAAGGGTATTTGATGTACCAGGTTCTTTCGATTACC
TCTCACTCAAAATGACATTCCACTCAAAGTCAGCGCTGTTTGCCTCCTTCTCTGTCCACAGAAATATCGC
CGTCTCTTTCGCCGCTGCGTCCGCTATCTCTTTCGCCACCGTTTGTAGCGTTACGTAGCGTCAATGTCCG
CCTTCAGTTGCATTTTGTCAGCGGTTTCGTGACGAAGCTCCAAGCGGTTTACGCCATCAATTAAACACAA
AGTGCTGTGCCAAAACTCCTCTCGCTTCTTATTTTTGTTTGTTTTTTGAGTGATTGGGGTGGTGATTGGT
TTTGGGTGGGTAAGCAGGGGAAAGTGTGAAAAATCCCGGCAATGGGCCAAGAGGATCAGGAGCTATTAAT
TCGCGGAGGCAGCAAACACCCATCTGCCGAGCATCTGAACAATGTGAGTAGTACATGTGCATACATCTTA
AGTTCACTTGATCTATAGGAACTGCGATTGCAACATCAAATTGTCTGCGGCGTGAGAACTGCGACCCACA
AAAATCCCAAACCGCAATTGCACAAACAAATAGTGACACGAAACAGATTATTCTGGTAGCTGTTCTCGCT
ATATAAGACAATTTTTGAGATCATATCATGATCAAGACATCTAAAGGCATTCATTTTCGACTATATTCTT
TTTTACAAAAAATATAACAACCAGATATTTTAAGCTGATCCTAGATGCACAAAAAATAAATAAAAGTATA
AACCTACTTCGTAGGATACTTCGGGGTACTTTTTGTTCGGGGTTAGATGAGCATAACGCTTGTAGTTGAT
ATTTGAGATCCCCTATCATTGCAGGGTGACAGCGGAGCGGCTTCGCAGAGCTGCATTAACCAGGGCTTCG
GGCAGGCCAAAAACTACGGCACGCTCCGGCCACCCAGTCCGCCGGAGGACTCCGGTTCAGGGAGCGGCCA
ACTAGCCGAGAACCTCACCTATGCCTGGCACAATATGGACATCTTTGGGGCGGTCAATCAGCCGGGCTCC
GGATGGCGGCAGCTGGTCAACCGGACACGCGGACTATTCTGCAACGAGCGACACATACCGGCGCCCAGGA
AACATTTGCTCAAGAACGGTGAGTTTCTATTCGCAGTCGGCTGATCTGTGTGAAATCTTAATAAAGGGTC
CAATTACCAATTTGAAACTCAGTTTGCGGCGTGGCCTATCCGGGCGAACTTTTGGCCGTGATGGGCAGTT
CCGGTGCCGGAAAGACGACCCTGCTGAATGCCCTTGCCTTTCGATCGCCGCAGGGCATCCAAGTATCGCC
ATCCGGGATGCGACTGCTCAATGGCCAACCTGTGGACGCCAAGGAGATGCAGGCCAGGTGCGCCTATGTC
CAGCAGGATGACCTCTTTATCGGCTCCCTAACGGCCAGGGAACACCTGATTTTCCAGGCCATGGTGCGGA
TGCCACGACATCTGACCTATCGGCAGCGAGTGGCCCGCGTGGATCAGGTGATCCAGGAGCTTTCGCTCAG
CAAATGTCAGCACACGATCATCGGTGTGCCCGGCAGGGTGAAAGGTCTGTCCGGCGGAGAAAGGAAGCGT
CTGGCATTCGCCTCCGAGGCACTAACCGATCCGCCGCTTCTGATCTGCGATGAGCCCACCTCCGGACTGG
ACTCATTTACCGCCCACAGCGTCGTCCAGGTGCTGAAGAAGCTGTCGCAGAAGGGCAAGACCGTCATCCT
GACCATTCATCAGCCGTCTTCCGAGCTGTTTGAGCTCTTTGACAAGATCCTTCTGATGGCCGAGGGCAGG
GTAGCTTTCTTGGGCACTCCCAGCGAAGCCGTCGACTTCTTTTCCTAGTGAGTTCGATGTGTTTATTAAG
GGTATCTAGCATTACATTACATCTCAACTCCTATCCAGCGTGGGTGCCCAGTGTCCTACCAACTACAATC
CGGCGGACTTTTACGTACAGGTGTTGGCCGTTGTGCCCGGACGGGAGATCGAGTCCCGTGATCGGATCGC
CAAGATATGCGACAATTTTGCTATTAGCAAAGTAGCCCGGGATATGGAGCAGTTGTTGGCCACCAAAAAT
TTGGAGAAGCCACTGGAGCAGCCGGAGAATGGGTACACCTACAAGGCCACCTGGTTCATGCAGTTCCGGG
CGGTCCTGTGGCGATCCTGGCTGTCGGTGCTCAAGGAACCACTCCTCGTAAAAGTGCGACTTATTCAGAC
AACGGTGAGTGGTTCCAGTGGAAACAAATGATATAACGCTTACAATTCTTGGAAACAAATTCGCTAGATT
TTAGTTAGAATTGCCTGATTCCACACCCTTCTTAGTTTTTTTCAATGAGATGTATAGTTTATAGTTTTGC
AGAAAATAAATAAATTTCATTTAACTCGCGAACATGTTGAAGATATGAATATTAATGAGATGCGAGTAAC
ATTTTAATTTGCAGATGGTTGCCATCTTGATTGGCCTCATCTTTTTGGGCCAACAACTCACGCAAGTGGG
CGTGATGAATATCAACGGAGCCATCTTCCTCTTCCTGACCAACATGACCTTTCAAAACGTCTTTGCCACG
ATAAATGTAAGTCTTGTTTAGAATACATTTGCATATTAATAATTTACTAACTTTCTAATGAATCGATTCG
ATTTAGGTGTTCACCTCAGAGCTGCCAGTTTTTATGAGGGAGGCCCGAAGTCGACTTTATCGCTGTGACA
CATACTTTCTGGGCAAAACGATTGCCGAATTACCGCTTTTTCTCACAGTGCCACTGGTCTTCACGGCGAT
TGCCTATCCGATGATCGGACTGCGGGCCGGAGTGCTGCACTTCTTCAACTGCCTGGCGCTGGTCACTCTG
GTGGCCAATGTGTCAACGTCCTTCGGATATCTAATATCCTGCGCCAGCTCCTCGACCTCGATGGCGCTGT
CTGTGGGTCCGCCGGTTATCATACCATTCCTGCTCTTTGGCGGCTTCTTCTTGAACTCGGGCTCGGTGCC
AGTATACCTCAAATGGTTGTCGTACCTCTCATGGTTCCGTTACGCCAACGAGGGTCTGCTGATTAACCAA
TGGGCGGACGTGGAGCCGGGCGAAATTAGCTGCACATCGTCGAACACCACGTGCCCCAGTTCGGGCAAGG
TCATCCTGGAGACGCTTAACTTCTCCGCCGCCGATCTGCCGCTGGACTACGTGGGTCTGGCCATTCTCAT
CGTGAGCTTCCGGGTGCTCGCATATCTGGCTCTAAGACTTCGGGCCCGACGCAAGGAGTAGCCGACATAT
ATCCGAAATAACTGCTTGTTTTTTTTTTTTACCATTATTACCATCGTGTTTACTGTTTATTGCCCCCTCA
AAAAGCTAATGTAATTATATTTGTGCCAATAAAAACAAGATATGACCTATAGAATACAAGTATTTCCCCT
TCGAACATCCCCACAAGTAGACTTTGGATTTGTCTTCTAACCAAAAGACTTACACACCTGCATACCTTAC
ATCAAAAACTCGTTTATCGCTACATAAAACACCGGGATATATTTTTTATATACATACTTTTCAAATCGCG
CGCCCTCTTCATAATTCACCTCCACCACACCACGTTTCGTAGTTGCTCTTTCGCTGTCTCCCACCCGCTC
TCCGCAACACATTCACCTTTTGTTCGACGACCTTGGAGCGACTGTCGTTAGTTCCGCGCGATTCGGTTCG
CTCAAATGGTTCCGAGTGGTTCATTTCGTCTCAATAGAAATTAGTAATAAATATTTGTATGTACAATTTA
TTTGCTCCAATATATTTGTATATATTTCCCTCACAGCTATATTTATTCTAATTTAATATTATGACTTTTT
AAGGTAATTTTTTGTGACCTGTTCGGAGTGATTAGCGTTACAATTTGAACTGAAAGTGACATCCAGTGTT
TGTTCCTTGTGTAGATGCATCTCAAAAAAATGGTGGGCATAATAGTGTTGTTTATATATATCAAAAATAA
CAACTATAATAATAAGAATACATTTAATTTAGAAAATGCTTGGATTTCACTGGAACTAGGCTAGCATAAC
TTCGTATAATGTATGCTATACGAAGTTATGCTAGCGGATCCGGGAATTGGGAATTGGGCAATATTTAAAT
GGCGGCGCGCCGAATTCTTTTTTGCTCACCTGTGATTGCTCCTACTCAAATACAAAAACATCAAATTTTC
TGTCAATAAAGCATATTTATTTATATTTATTTTACAGGAAAGAATTCCTTTTAAAGTGTATTTTAACCTA
TAATGAAAAACGATTAAAAAAAATACATAAAATAATTCGAAAATTTTTGAATAGCCCAGGTTGATAAAAA
TTCATTTCATACGTTTTATAACTTATGCCCCTAAGTATTTTTTGACCATAGTGTTTCAATTCTACATTAA
TTTTACAGAGTAGAATGAAACGCCACCTACTCAGCCAAGAGGCGAAAAGGTTAGCTCGCCAAGCAGAGAG
GGCGCCAGTGCTCACTACTTTTTATAATTCTCAACTTCTTTTTCCAGACTCAGTTCGTATATATAGACCT
ATTTTCAATTTAACGTCGGCTGCAGTTGTGGAAGGTCCAGTTTTGAGGGGCTATTACAACTTTTTTGCGG
CCGCAACGGTACCTCTAGAGATCCACTAGTGTCGACGATGTAGGTCACGGTCTCGAAGCCGCGGTGCGGG
TGCCAGGGCGTGCCCTTGGGCTCCCCGGGCGCGTACTCCACCTCACCCATCTGGTCCATCATGATGAACG
GGTCGAGGTGGCGGTAGTTGATCCCGGCGAACGCGCGGCGCACCGGGAAGCCCTCGCCCTCGAAACCGCT
GGGCGCGGTGGTCACGGTGAGCACGGGACGTGCGACGGCGTCGGCGGGTGCGGATACGCGGGGCAGCGTC
AGCGGGTTCTCGACGGTCACGGCGGGCATGTCGACACTAGTTCTAGCCAGCTTTTGTTCCCTTTAGTGAG
GGTTAATTTCGAGCTTGGCGTAATCATGGTCATAGCTGTTTCCTGTGTGAAATTGTTATCCGCTCACAAT
TCCACACAACATACGAGCCGGAAGCATAAAGTGTAAAGCCTGGGGTGCCTAATGAGTGAGCTAACTCACA
TTAATTGCGTTGCGCTCACTGCCCGCTTTCCAGTCGGGAAACCTGTCGTGCCAGCTGCATTAATGAATCG
GCCAACGCGCGGGGAGAGGCGGTTTGCGTATTGGGCGCTCTTCCGCTTCCTCGCTCACTGACTCGCTGCG
CTCGGTCGTTCGGCTGCGGCGAGCGGTATCAGCTCACTCAAAGGCGGTAATACGGTTATCCACAGAATCA
GGGGATAACGCAGGAAAGAACATGTGAGCAAAAGGCCAGCAAAAGGCCAGGAACCGTAAAAAGGCCGCGT
TGCTGGCGTTTTTCCATAGGCTCCGCCCCCCTGACGAGCATCACAAAAATCGACGCTCAAGTCAGAGGTG
GCGAAACCCGACAGGACTATAAAGATACCAGGCGTTTCCCCCTGGAAGCTCCCTCGTGCGCTCTCCTGTT
CCGACCCTGCCGCTTACCGGATACCTGTCCGCCTTTCTCCCTTCGGGAAGCGTGGCGCTTTCTCATAGCT
CACGCTGTAGGTATCTCAGTTCGGTGTAGGTCGTTCGCTCCAAGCTGGGCTGTGTGCACGAACCCCCCGT
TCAGCCCGACCGCTGCGCCTTATCCGGTAACTATCGTCTTGAGTCCAACCCGGTAAGACACGACTTATCG
CCACTGGCAGCAGCCACTGGTAACAGGATTAGCAGAGCGAGGTATGTAGGCGGTGCTACAGAGTTCTTGA
AGTGGTGGCCTAACTACGGCTACACTAGAAGGACAGTATTTGGTATCTGCGCTCTGCTGAAGCCAGTTAC
CTTCGGAAAAAGAGTTGGTAGCTCTTGATCCGGCAAACAAACCACCGCTGGTAGCGGTGGTTTTTTTGTT
TGCAAGCAGCAGATTACGCGCAGAAAAAAAGGATCTCAAGAAGATCCTTTGATCTTTTCTACGGGGTCTG
ACGCTCAGTGGAACGAAAACTCACGTTAAGGGATTTTGGTCATGAGATTATCAAAAAGGATCTTCACCTA
GATCCTTTTAAATTAAAAATGAAGTTTTAAATCAATCTAAAGTATATATGAGTAAACTTGGTCTGACAGT
TACCAATGCTTAATCAGTGAGGCACCTATCTCAGCGATCTGTCTATTTCGTTCATCCATAGTTGCCTGAC
TCCCCGTCGTGTAGATAACTACGATACGGGAGGGCTTACCATCTGGCCCCAGTGCTGCAATGATACCGCG
AGACCCACGCTCACCGGCTCCAGATTTATCAGCAATAAACCAGCCAGCCGGAAGGGCCGAGCGCAGAAGT
GGTCCTGCAACTTTATCCGCCTCCATCCAGTCTATTAATTGTTGCCGGGAAGCTAGAGTAAGTAGTTCGC
CAGTTAATAGTTTGCGCAACGTTGTTGCCATTGCTACAGGCATCGTGGTGTCACGCTCGTCGTTTGGTAT
GGCTTCATTCAGCTCCGGTTCCCAACGATCAAGGCGAGTTACATGATCCCCCATGTTGTGCAAAAAAGCG
GTTAGCTCCTTCGGTCCTCCGATCGTTGTCAGAAGTAAGTTGGCCGCAGTGTTATCACTCATGGTTATGG
CAGCACTGCATAATTCTCTTACTGTCATGCCATCCGTAAGATGCTTTTCTGTGACTGGTGAGTACTCAAC
CAAGTCATTCTGAGAATAGTGTATGCGGCGACCGAGTTGCTCTTGCCCGGCGTCAATACGGGATAATACC
GCGCCACATAGCAGAACTTTAAAAGTGCTCATCATTGGAAAACGTTCTTCGGGGCGAAAACTCTCAAGGA
TCTTACCGCTGTTGAGATCCAGTTCGATGTAACCCACTCGTGCACCCAACTGATCTTCAGCATCTTTTAC
TTTCACCAGCGTTTCTGGGTGAGCAAAAACAGGAAGGCAAAATGCCGCAAAAAAGGGAATAAGGGCGACA
CGGAAATGTTGAATACTCATACTCTTCCTTTTTCAATATTATTGAAGCATTTATCAGGGTTATTGTCTCA
TGAGCGGATACATATTTGAATGTATTTAGAAAAATAAACAAATAGGGGTTCCGCGCACATTTCCCCGAAA
AGTGCCAC
