Features (pLannotate 1.2.2; 15 found; start..end, strand, type, name):
      1..421     +  promoter       dU6-3 promoter: RNA polymerase III promoter for Drosophila U6-3 snRNA (Port et al., 2014)
    525..594     +  protein_bind   attB: attB site for the φC31 integrase (Groth et al., 2000) phage φC31 integrase
    813..831     -  promoter       T3 promoter: promoter for bacteriophage T3 RNA polymerase
    876..892     -  protein_bind   lac operator: The lac repressor binds to the lac operator to inhibit transcription in E. coli. This inhibition can be relieved by adding lactose or isopropyl-β-D-thiogalactopyranoside (IPTG). lac repressor encoded by lacI
    900..930     -  promoter       lac promoter: promoter for the E. coli lac operon
    945..966     -  protein_bind   CAP binding site: CAP binding activates transcription in the presence of cAMP. E. coli catabolite activator protein
    979..1071    -  CDS            lacI (fragment): lac repressor; lacI; The lac repressor binds to the lac operator to inhibit transcription in E. coli. This inhibition can be relieved by adding lactose or isopropyl-β-D-thiogalactopyranoside (IPTG).
   1254..1842    -  rep_origin     ori: high-copy-number ColE1/pMB1/pBR322/pUC origin of replication
   2013..2873    -  CDS            AmpR: β-lactamase; bla; confers resistance to ampicillin, carbenicillin, and related antibiotics
   2874..2978    -  promoter       AmpR promoter: bla
   3031..3459    -  rep_origin     f1 ori (sequence partly withheld): f1 bacteriophage origin of replication; arrow indicates direction of (+) strand synthesis
   3464..3621    -  CDS            lacZα (fragment): LacZα fragment of β-galactosidase; lacZ fragment
   3624..3642    +  promoter       T7 promoter: promoter for bacteriophage T7 RNA polymerase
   3667..7786    +  gene           mini-white: white; This modified version of the white gene lacks part of the first intron.
   7793..7826    -  protein_bind   loxP: Cre-mediated recombination occurs in the 8-bp core sequence (GCATACAT). Cre recombinase
>Addgene plasmid #164586 | OA-1043 | addgene full sequence | sequence record 322854 | Addgene NGS Result
TTTTTTGCTCACCTGTGATTGCTCCTACTCAAATACAAAAACATCAAATTTTCTGTCAATAAAGCATATT
TATTTATATTTATTTTACAGGAAAGAATTCCTTTTAAAGTGTATTTTAACCTATAATGAAAAACGATTAA
AAAAAATACATAAAATAATTCGAAAATTTTTGAATAGCCCAGGTTGATAAAAATTCATTTCATACGTTTT
ATAACTTATGCCCCTAAGTATTTTTTGACCATAGTGTTTCAATTCTACATTAATTTTACAGAGTAGAATG
AAACGCCACCTACTCAGCCAAGAGGCGAAAAGGTTAGCTCGCCAAGCAGAGAGGGCGCCAGTGCTCACTA
CTTTTTATAATTCTCAACTTCTTTTTCCAGACTCAGTTCGTATATATAGACCTATTTTCAATTTAACGTC
GGCTGCAGTTGTGGAAGGTCCAGTTTTGAGGGGCTATTACAACTTTTTTGCGGCCGCAACGGTACCTCTA
GAGATCCACTAGTGTCGACGATGTAGGTCACGGTCTCGAAGCCGCGGTGCGGGTGCCAGGGCGTGCCCTT
GGGCTCCCCGGGCGCGTACTCCACCTCACCCATCTGGTCCATCATGATGAACGGGTCGAGGTGGCGGTAG
TTGATCCCGGCGAACGCGCGGCGCACCGGGAAGCCCTCGCCCTCGAAACCGCTGGGCGCGGTGGTCACGG
TGAGCACGGGACGTGCGACGGCGTCGGCGGGTGCGGATACGCGGGGCAGCGTCAGCGGGTTCTCGACGGT
CACGGCGGGCATGTCGACACTAGTTCTAGCCAGCTTTTGTTCCCTTTAGTGAGGGTTAATTTCGAGCTTG
GCGTAATCATGGTCATAGCTGTTTCCTGTGTGAAATTGTTATCCGCTCACAATTCCACACAACATACGAG
CCGGAAGCATAAAGTGTAAAGCCTGGGGTGCCTAATGAGTGAGCTAACTCACATTAATTGCGTTGCGCTC
ACTGCCCGCTTTCCAGTCGGGAAACCTGTCGTGCCAGCTGCATTAATGAATCGGCCAACGCGCGGGGAGA
GGCGGTTTGCGTATTGGGCGCTCTTCCGCTTCCTCGCTCACTGACTCGCTGCGCTCGGTCGTTCGGCTGC
GGCGAGCGGTATCAGCTCACTCAAAGGCGGTAATACGGTTATCCACAGAATCAGGGGATAACGCAGGAAA
GAACATGTGAGCAAAAGGCCAGCAAAAGGCCAGGAACCGTAAAAAGGCCGCGTTGCTGGCGTTTTTCCAT
AGGCTCCGCCCCCCTGACGAGCATCACAAAAATCGACGCTCAAGTCAGAGGTGGCGAAACCCGACAGGAC
TATAAAGATACCAGGCGTTTCCCCCTGGAAGCTCCCTCGTGCGCTCTCCTGTTCCGACCCTGCCGCTTAC
CGGATACCTGTCCGCCTTTCTCCCTTCGGGAAGCGTGGCGCTTTCTCATAGCTCACGCTGTAGGTATCTC
AGTTCGGTGTAGGTCGTTCGCTCCAAGCTGGGCTGTGTGCACGAACCCCCCGTTCAGCCCGACCGCTGCG
CCTTATCCGGTAACTATCGTCTTGAGTCCAACCCGGTAAGACACGACTTATCGCCACTGGCAGCAGCCAC
TGGTAACAGGATTAGCAGAGCGAGGTATGTAGGCGGTGCTACAGAGTTCTTGAAGTGGTGGCCTAACTAC
GGCTACACTAGAAGAACAGTATTTGGTATCTGCGCTCTGCTGAAGCCAGTTACCTTCGGAAAAAGAGTTG
GTAGCTCTTGATCCGGCAAACAAACCACCGCTGGTAGCGGTGGTTTTTTTGTTTGCAAGCAGCAGATTAC
GCGCAGAAAAAAAGGATCTCAAGAAGATCCTTTGATCTTTTCTACGGGGTCTGACGCTCAGTGGAACGAA
AACTCACGTTAAGGGATTTTGGTCATGAGATTATCAAAAAGGATCTTCACCTAGATCCTTTTAAATTAAA
AATGAAGTTTTAAATCAATCTAAAGTATATATGAGTAAACTTGGTCTGACAGTTACCAATGCTTAATCAG
TGAGGCACCTATCTCAGCGATCTGTCTATTTCGTTCATCCATAGTTGCCTGACTCCCCGTCGTGTAGATA
ACTACGATACGGGAGGGCTTACCATCTGGCCCCAGTGCTGCAATGATACCGCGAGACCCACGCTCACCGG
CTCCAGATTTATCAGCAATAAACCAGCCAGCCGGAAGGGCCGAGCGCAGAAGTGGTCCTGCAACTTTATC
CGCCTCCATCCAGTCTATTAATTGTTGCCGGGAAGCTAGAGTAAGTAGTTCGCCAGTTAATAGTTTGCGC
AACGTTGTTGCCATTGCTACAGGCATCGTGGTGTCACGCTCGTCGTTTGGTATGGCTTCATTCAGCTCCG
GTTCCCAACGATCAAGGCGAGTTACATGATCCCCCATGTTGTGCAAAAAAGCGGTTAGCTCCTTCGGTCC
TCCGATCGTTGTCAGAAGTAAGTTGGCCGCAGTGTTATCACTCATGGTTATGGCAGCACTGCATAATTCT
CTTACTGTCATGCCATCCGTAAGATGCTTTTCTGTGACTGGTGAGTACTCAACCAAGTCATTCTGAGAAT
AGTGTATGCGGCGACCGAGTTGCTCTTGCCCGGCGTCAATACGGGATAATACCGCGCCACATAGCAGAAC
TTTAAAAGTGCTCATCATTGGAAAACGTTCTTCGGGGCGAAAACTCTCAAGGATCTTACCGCTGTTGAGA
TCCAGTTCGATGTAACCCACTCGTGCACCCAACTGATCTTCAGCATCTTTTACTTTCACCAGCGTTTCTG
GGTGAGCAAAAACAGGAAGGCAAAATGCCGCAAAAAAGGGAATAAGGGCGACACGGAAATGTTGAATACT
CATACTCTTCCTTTTTCAATATTATTGAAGCATTTATCAGGGTTATTGTCTCATGAGCGGATACATATTT
GAATGTATTTAGAAAAATAAACAAATAGGGGTTCCGCGCACATTTCCCCGAAAAGTGCCACCTAAATTGT
AAGCGTTAATATTTTGTTAAAATTCGCGTTAAATTTTTGTTAAATCAGCTCATTTTTTAACCAATAGGCC
GAAATCGGCAAAATCCCTTATAAATCAAAAGAATAGACCGAGATAGGGT
[37 nt withheld, positions 3130-3166]
AAAGAACGTGGACTCCAACGTCAAAGG
[49 nt withheld, positions 3194-3242]
T
[91 nt withheld, positions 3244-3334]
G
[124 nt withheld, positions 3336-3459]
CCCATTCGCCATTCAGGCTGCGCAACTGTTGGGAAGGGCGATCGGTGCGGGCCTCTTCGCTATTACGCCA
GCTGGCGAAAGGGGGATGTGCTGCAAGGCGATTAAGTTGGGTAACGCCAGGGTTTTCCCAGTCACGACGT
TGTAAAACGACGGCCAGTGAATTGTAATACGACTCACTATAGGGCGAATTGGGTACGTACCGGGCCCCTA
GTATGTATGTAAGTTAATAAAACCCATTTTTGCGGAAAGTAGATAAAAAAAACATTTTTTTTTTTTACTG
CACTGGATATCATTGAACTTATCTGATCAGTTTTAAATTTACTTCGATCCAAGGGTATTTGATGTACCAG
GTTCTTTCGATTACCTCTCACTCAAAATGACATTCCACTCAAAGTCAGCGCTGTTTGCCTCCTTCTCTGT
CCACAGAAATATCGCCGTCTCTTTCGCCGCTGCGTCCGCTATCTCTTTCGCCACCGTTTGTAGCGTTACG
TAGCGTCAATGTCCGCCTTCAGTTGCATTTTGTCAGCGGTTTCGTGACGAAGCTCCAAGCGGTTTACGCC
ATCAATTAAACACAAAGTGCTGTGCCAAAACTCCTCTCGCTTCTTATTTTTGTTTGTTTTTTGAGTGATT
GGGGTGGTGATTGGTTTTGGGTGGGTAAGCAGGGGAAAGTGTGAAAAATCCCGGCAATGGGCCAAGAGGA
TCAGGAGCTATTAATTCGCGGAGGCAGCAAACACCCATCTGCCGAGCATCTGAACAATGTGAGTAGTACA
TGTGCATACATCTTAAGTTCACTTGATCTATAGGAACTGCGATTGCAACATCAAATTGTCTGCGGCGTGA
GAACTGCGACCCACAAAAATCCCAAACCGCAATTGCACAAACAAATAGTGACACGAAACAGATTATTCTG
GTAGCTGTTCTCGCTATATAAGACAATTTTTGAGATCATATCATGATCAAGACATCTAAAGGCATTCATT
TTCGACTATATTCTTTTTTACAAAAAATATAACAACCAGATATTTTAAGCTGATCCTAGATGCACAAAAA
ATAAATAAAAGTATAAACCTACTTCGTAGGATACTTCGGGGTACTTTTTGTTCGGGGTTAGATGAGCATA
ACGCTTGTAGTTGATATTTGAGATCCCCTATCATTGCAGGGTGACAGCGGAGCGGCTTCGCAGAGCTGCA
TTAACCAGGGCTTCGGGCAGGCCAAAAACTACGGCACGCTCCGGCCACCCAGTCCGCCGGAGGACTCCGG
TTCAGGGAGCGGCCAACTAGCCGAGAACCTCACCTATGCCTGGCACAATATGGACATCTTTGGGGCGGTC
AATCAGCCGGGCTCCGGATGGCGGCAGCTGGTCAACCGGACACGCGGACTATTCTGCAACGAGCGACACA
TACCGGCGCCCAGGAAACATTTGCTCAAGAACGGTGAGTTTCTATTCGCAGTCGGCTGATCTGTGTGAAA
TCTTAATAAAGGGTCCAATTACCAATTTGAAACTCAGTTTGCGGCGTGGCCTATCCGGGCGAACTTTTGG
CCGTGATGGGCAGTTCCGGTGCCGGAAAGACGACCCTGCTGAATGCCCTTGCCTTTCGATCGCCGCAGGG
CATCCAAGTATCGCCATCCGGGATGCGACTGCTCAATGGCCAACCTGTGGACGCCAAGGAGATGCAGGCC
AGGTGCGCCTATGTCCAGCAGGATGACCTCTTTATCGGCTCCCTAACGGCCAGGGAACACCTGATTTTCC
AAGCCATGGTGCGGATGCCACGACATCTGACCTATCGGCAGCGAGTGGCCCGCGTGGATCAGGTGATCCA
GGAGCTTTCGCTCAGCAAATGTCAGCACACGATCATCGGTGTGCCCGGCAGGGTGAAAGGTCTGTCCGGC
GGAGAAAGGAAGCGTCTGGCATTCGCCTCCGAGGCTCTAACCGATCCGCCGCTTCTGATCTGCGATGAGC
CCACCTCCGGACTGGACTCCTTTACCGCCCACAGCGTCGTCCAGGTGCTGAAGAAGCTGTCGCAGAAGGG
CAAGACCGTCATCCTGACCATTCATCAGCCGTCTTCCGAGCTGTTTGAGCTCTTTGACAAGATCCTTCTG
ATGGCCGAGGGCAGGGTAGCTTTCTTGGGCACTCCCAGCGAAGCCGTCGACTTCTTTTCCTAGTGAGTTC
GATGTGTTTATTAAGGGTATCTAGTATTACATAACATCTCAACTCCTATCCAGCGTGGGTGCCCAGTGTC
CTACCAACTACAATCCGGCGGACTTTTACGTACAGGTGTTGGCCGTTGTGCCCGGACGGGAGATCGAGTC
CCGTGATCGGATCGCCAAGATATGCGACAATTTTGCCATTAGCAAAGTAGCCCGGGATATGGAGCAGTTG
TTGGCCACCAAAAATCTGGAGAAGCCACTGGAGCAGCCGGAGAATGGGTACACCTACAAGGCCACCTGGT
TCATGCAGTTCCGGGCGGTCCTGTGGCGATCCTGGCTGTCGGTGCTCAAGGAACCACTCCTCGTAAAAGT
GCGACTTATTCAGACAACGGTGAGTGGTTCCAGTGGAAACAAATGATATAACGCTTACAATTCTTGGAAA
CAAATTCGCTAGATTTTAGATAGAATTGCCTGATTCCACACCCTTCTTAGTTTTTTTCAATGAGATGTAT
AGTTTATAGTTTTGCAGAAGATAAATAAATTTCATTTAACTCGCGAATATTAATGAGATGCGAGTAACAT
TTTAATTTGCAGATGGTTGCCATCTTGATTGGCCTCATCTTTTTGGGCCAACAACTCACGCAAGTGGGTG
TGATGAATATCAACGGAGCCATCTTCCTCTTCCTGACCAACATGACCTTTCAAAACGTCTTTGCCACGAT
AAATGTAAGTCATGTTTAGAATACATTTGCATTTCAATAATTTACTAACTTTCTAATGAATCGATTCGAT
TTAGGTGTTCACCTCAGAGCTGCCAGTTTTTATGAGGGAGGCCCGAAGTCGACTTTATCGCTGTGACACA
TACTTTCTGGGCAAAACGATTGCCGAATTGCCGCTTTTTCTCACAGTGCCACTGGTCTTCACGGCGATTG
CCTATCCGATGATCGGACTGCGGGCCGGAGTGCTGCACTTCTTCAACTGCCTGGCGCTGGTCACTCTGGT
GGCCAATGTGTCAACGTCCTTCGGATATCTAATATCCTGCGCCAGCTCCTCGACCTCGATGGCGCTGTCT
GTGGGTCCGCCGGTTATCATACCATTCCTGCTCTTTGGCGGCTTCTTCTTGAACTCGGGCTCGGTGCCAG
TATACCTCAAATGGTTGTCGTACCTCTCATGGTTCCGTTACGCCAACGAGGGTCTGCTGATTAACCAATG
GGCGGACGTGGAGCCGGGCGAAATTAGCTGCACATCGTCGAACACCACGTGCCCCAGTTCGGGCAAGGTC
ATCCTGGAGACGCTTAACTTCTCCGCCGCCGATCTGCCGCTGGACTACGTGGGTCTGGCCATTCTCATCG
TGAGCTTCCGGGTGCTCGCATATCTGGCTCTAAGACTTCGGGCCCGACGCAAGGAGTAGCCGACATATAT
CCGAAATAACTGCTTGTTTTTTTTTTTTACCATTATTACCATCGTGTTTACTGTTTATTGCCCCCTCAAA
AAGCTAATGTAATTATATTTGTGCCAATAAAAACAAGATATGACCTATAGAATACAAGTATTTCCCCTTC
GAACATCCCCACAAGTAGACTTTGGATTTGTCTTCTAACCAAAAGACTTACACACCTGCATACCTTACAT
CAAAAACTCGTTTATCGCTACATAAAACACCGGGATATATTTTTTATATACATACTTTTCAAATCGCGCG
CCCTCTTCATAATTCACCTCCACCACACCACGTTTCGTAGTTGCTCTTTCGCTGTCTCCCACCCGCTCTC
CGCAACACATTCACCTTTTGTTCGACGACCTTGGAGCGACTGTCGTTAGTTCCGCGCGATTCGGTTCGCT
CAAATGGTTCCGAGTGGTTCATTTCGTCTCAATAGAAATTAGTAATAAATATTTGTATGTACAATTTATT
TGCTCCAATATATTTGTATATATTTCCCTCACAGCTATATTTATTCTAATTTAATATTATGACTTTTTAA
GGTAATTTTTTGTGACCTGTTCGGAGTGATTAGCGTTACAATTTGAACTGAAAGTGACATCCAGTGTTTG
TTCCTTGTGTAGATGCATCTCAAAAAAATGGTGGGCATAATAGTGTTGTTTATATATATCAAAAATAACA
ACTATAATAATAAGAATACATTTAATTTAGAAAATGCTTGGATTTCACTGGAACTAGGCTAGCATAACTT
CGTATAATGTATGCTATACGAAGTTATGCTAGCGGATCCGGGAATTGGGAATTGGGCAATATTTAAATGG
CGGCGCGCCGAATTC
